>Addgene plasmid #143771 | TFORF1176 | addgene full sequence | sequence record 407865 | Addgene NGS Result
TTAATGTAGTCTTATGCAATACTCTTGTAGTCTTGCAACATGGTAACGATGAGTTAGCAACATGCCTTAC
AAGGAGAGAAAAAGCACCGTGCATGCCGATTGGTGGAAGTAAGGTGGTACGATCGTGCCTTATTAGGAAG
GCAACAGACGGGTCTGACATGGATTGGACGAACCACTGAATTGCCGCATTGCAGAGATATTGTATTTAAG
TGCCTAGCTCGATACATAAACGGGTCTCTCTGGTTAGACCAGATCTGAGCCTGGGAGCTCTCTGGCTAAC
TAGGGAACCCACTGCTTAAGCCTCAATAAAGCTTGCCTTGAGTGCTTCAAGTAGTGTGTGCCCGTCTGTT
GTGTGACTCTGGTAACTAGAGATCCCTCAGACCCTTTTAGTCAGTGTGGAAAATCTCTAGCAGTGGCGCC
CGAACAGGGACTTGAAAGCGAAAGGGAAACCAGAGGAGCTCTCTCGACGCAGGACTCGGCTTGCTGAAGC
GCGCACGGCAAGAGGCGAGGGGCGGCGACTGGTGAGTACGCCAAAAATTTTGACTAGCGGAGGCTAGAAG
GAGAGAGATGGGTGCGAGAGCGTCAGTATTAAGCGGGGGAGAATTAGATCGCGATGGGAAAAAATTCGGT
TAAGGCCAGGGGGAAAGAAAAAATATAAATTAAAACATATAGTATGGGCAAGCAGGGAGCTAGAACGATT
CGCAGTTAATCCTGGCCTGTTAGAAACATCAGAAGGCTGTAGACAAATACTGGGACAGCTACAACCATCC
CTTCAGACAGGATCAGAAGAACTTAGATCATTATATAATACAGTAGCAACCCTCTATTGTGTGCATCAAA
GGATAGAGATAAAAGACACCAAGGAAGCTTTAGACAAGATAGAGGAAGAGCAAAACAAAAGTAAGACCAC
CGCACAGCAAGCGGCCGCTGATCTTCAGACCTGGAGGAGGAGATATGAGGGACAATTGGAGAAGTGAATT
ATATAAATATAAAGTAGTAAAAATTGAACCATTAGGAGTAGCACCCACCAAGGCAAAGAGAAGAGTGGTG
CAGAGAGAAAAAAGAGCAGTGGGAATAGGAGCTTTGTTCCTTGGGTTCTTGGGAGCAGCAGGAAGCACTA
TGGGCGCAGCGTCAATGACGCTGACGGTACAGGCCAGACAATTATTGTCTGGTATAGTGCAGCAGCAGAA
CAATTTGCTGAGGGCTATTGAGGCGCAACAGCATCTGTTGCAACTCACAGTCTGGGGCATCAAGCAGCTC
CAGGCAAGAATCCTGGCTGTGGAAAGATACCTAAAGGATCAACAGCTCCTGGGGATTTGGGGTTGCTCTG
GAAAACTCATTTGCACCACTGCTGTGCCTTGGAATGCTAGTTGGAGTAATAAATCTCTGGAACAGATTTG
GAATCACACGACCTGGATGGAGTGGGACAGAGAAATTAACAATTACACAAGCTTAATACACTCCTTAATT
GAAGAATCGCAAAACCAGCAAGAAAAGAATGAACAAGAATTATTGGAATTAGATAAATGGGCAAGTTTGT
GGAATTGGTTTAACATAACAAATTGGCTGTGGTATATAAAATTATTCATAATGATAGTAGGAGGCTTGGT
AGGTTTAAGAATAGTTTTTGCTGTACTTTCTATAGTGAATAGAGTTAGGCAGGGATATTCACCATTATCG
TTTCAGACCCACCTCCCAACCCCGAGGGGACCCATGCATTGCATCTCAATTAGTCAGCAACCAGGTGTGG
AAAGTCCCCAGGCTCCCCAGCAGGCAGAAGTATGCAAAGCATGCGTCTCAATTAGTCAGCAACCATAGTC
CCGCCCCTAACTCCGCCCATCCCGCCCCTAACTCCGCCCAGTTCCGCCCATTCTCCGCCCCATGGCTGAC
TAATTTTTTTTATTTATGCAGAGGCCGAGGCCGCCTCGGCCTCTGAGCTATTCCAGAAGTAGTGAGGAGG
CTTTTTTGGAGGCCTAGGCTTTTGCAAAAAGCTTTCTAGAGGTACCACCGGAGCTTACCATGACCGAGTA
CAAGCCCACGGTGCGCCTCGCCACCCGCGACGACGTCCCCAGGGCCGTACGCACCCTCGCCGCCGCGTTC
GCCGACTACCCCGCCACGCGCCACACCGTCGATCCGGACCGCCACATCGAGCGGGTCACCGAGCTGCAAG
AACTCTTCCTCACGCGCGTCGGGCTCGACATCGGCAAGGTGTGGGTCGCGGACGACGGCGCCGCCGTGGC
GGTCTGGACCACGCCGGAGAGCGTCGAAGCGGGGGCGGTGTTCGCCGAGATCGGCCCGCGCATGGCCGAG
TTGAGCGGTTCCCGGCTGGCCGCGCAGCAACAGATGGAAGGCCTCCTGGCGCCGCACCGGCCCAAGGAGC
CCGCGTGGTTCCTGGCCACCGTCGGCGTCTCGCCCGACCACCAGGGCAAGGGTCTGGGCAGCGCCGTCGT
GCTCCCCGGAGTGGAGGCGGCCGAGCGCGCCGGGGTGCCCGCCTTCCTGGAGACCTCCGCGCCCCGCAAC
CTCCCCTTCTACGAGCGGCTCGGCTTCACCGTCACCGCCGACGTCGAGGTGCCCGAAGGACCGCGCACCT
GGTGCATGACCCGCAAGCCCGGTGCCAGTTAACGAATTCTAGATCTTGAGACAAATGGCAGTATTCATCC
ACAATTTTAAAAGAAAAGGGGGGATTGGGGGGTACAGTGCAGGGGAAAGAATAGTAGACATAATAGCAAC
AGACATACAAACTAAAGAATTACAAAAACAAATTACAAAAATTCAAAATTTTCGGGTTTATTACAGGGAC
AGCAGAGATCCACTTTGGCGCCGGCTCGAGGCCTGCAGGTGCAAAGATGGATAAAGTTTTAAACAGAGAG
GAATCTTTGCAGCTAATGGACCTTCTAGGTCTTGAAAGGAGTGGGAATTGGCTCCGGTGCCCGTCAGTGG
GCAGAGCGCACATCGCCCACAGTCCCCGAGAAGTTGGGGGGAGGGGTCGGCAATTGAACCGGTGCCTAGA
GAAGGTGGCGCGGGGTAAACTGGGAAAGTGATGTCGTGTACTGGCTCCGCCTTTTTCCCGAGGGTGGGGG
AGAACCGTATATAAGTGCAGTAGTCGCCGTGAACGTTCTTTTTCGCAACGGGTTTGCCGCCAGAACACAG
GTAAGTGCCGTGTGTGGTTCCCGCGGGCCTGGCCTCTTTACGGGTTATGGCCCTTGCGTGCCTTGAATTA
CTTCCACCTGGCTGCAGTACGTGATTCTTGATCCCGAGCTTCGGGTTGGAAGTGGGTGGGAGAGTTCGAG
GCCTTGCGCTTAAGGAGCCCCTTCGCCTCGTGCTTGAGTTGAGGCCTGGCCTGGGCGCTGGGGCCGCCGC
GTGCGAATCTGGTGGCACCTTCGCGCCTGTCTCGCTGCTTTCGATAAGTCTCTAGCCATTTAAAATTTTT
GATGACCTGCTGCGACGCTTTTTTTCTGGCAAGATAGTCTTGTAAATGCGGGCCAAGATCTGCACACTGG
TATTTCGGTTTTTGGGGCCGCGGGCGGCGACGGGGCCCGTGCGTCCCAGCGCACATGTTCGGCGAGGCGG
GGCCTGCGAGCGCGGCCACCGAGAATCGGACGGGGGTAGTCTCAAGCTGGCCGGCCTGCTCTGGTGCCTG
GCCTCGCGCCGCCGTGTATCGCCCCGCCCTGGGCGGCAAGGCTGGCCCGGTCGGCACCAGTTGCGTGAGC
GGAAAGATGGCCGCTTCCCGGCCCTGCTGCAGGGAGCTCAAAATGGAGGACGCGGCGCTCGGGAGAGCGG
GCGGGTGAGTCACCCACACAAAGGAAAAGGGCCTTTCCGTCCTCAGCCGTCGCTTCATGTGACTCCACGG
AGTACCGGGCGCCGTCCAGGCACCTCGATTAGTTCTCGAGCTTTTGGAGTACGTCGTCTTTAGGTTGGGG
GGAGGGGTTTTATGCGATGGAGTTTCCCCACACTGAGTGGGTGGAGACTGAAGTTAGGCCAGCTTGGCAC
TTGATGTAATTCTCCTTGGAATTTGCCCTTTTTGAGTTTGGATCTTGGTTCATTCTCAAGCCTCAGACAG
TGGTTCAAAGTTTTTTTCTTCCATTTCAGGTGTCGTGAGGCTAGCACCGCCACCATGGCAGCGGCGGCGC
TGCGGGACCCCGCGCAGGGCTGCGTGACCTTTGAGGACGTGACCATTTACTTCTCCCAGGAGGAGTGGGT
GCTCCTCGATGAGGCTCAGAGACTCCTGTACTGCGATGTGATGCTGGAAAACTTTGCACTTATAGCCTCG
CTGGGACTTATATCTTTCAGGTCCCACATCGTTTCCCAGTTGGAGATGGGGAAAGAGCCCTGGGTGCCTG
ACAGTGTGGATATGACATCAGCCATGGCCAGAGGGGCTTATGGCAGGCCTGGCTCTGATTTTTGCCATGG
AACAGAGGGCAAGGACTTACCTTCTGAGCATAACGTTTCTGTAGAAGGAGTGGCACAGGACAGGAGTCCC
GAGGCAACTCTGTGCCCCCAGAAGACCTGCCCCTGTGACATATGTGGCCTACGTTTGAAAGACATTTTGC
ATTTGGCTGAACACCAGACAACACATCCCAGGCAGAAACCATTTGTGTGTGAGGCATATGTGAAAGGCTC
TGAGTTCAGTGCAAACCTTCCCCGGAAACAGGTGCAGCAGAACGTACACAACCCTATCAGAACGGAGGAG
GGCCAGGCTTCCCCTGTAAAGACCTGCAGAGACCACACATCAGATCAGCTTTCCACCTGCAGGGAGGGTG
GGAAGGACTTTGTGGCCACAGCAGGGTTTCTGCAGTGTGAGGTCACTCCCAGCGATGGGGAGCCGCACGA
GGCCACCGAAGGTGTGGTGGATTTTCACATTGCACTAAGGCATAACAAGTGCTGTGAATCTGGGGATGCC
TTCAATAACAAATCCACTCTTGTTCAGCACCAGAGAATCCACAGCAGAGAAAGGCCTTATGAATGCAGCA
AATGTGGAATCTTCTTCACTTACGCCGCTGACCTCACTCAACACCAGAAAGTTCACAATAGAGGAAAACC
GTATGAGTGCTGTGAATGTGGAAAATTCTTCAGCCAGCACTCCAGCCTTGTTAAACATCGCAGGGTTCAC
ACCGGTGAAAGCCCTCACGTGTGTGGTGACTGTGGGAAATTCTTCAGCCGAAGCTCCAACCTCATTCAGC
ATAAGAGGGTTCACACTGGTGAAAAGCCATATGAGTGCAGCGACTGTGGGAAGTTCTTCAGCCAGCGTTC
CAACCTCATTCATCATAAGAGGGTTCATACGGGCAGAAGTGCCCATGAGTGCAGTGAATGTGGGAAATCT
TTCAACTGCAACTCCAGCCTAATTAAACATTGGAGAGTTCACACTGGAGAAAGACCTTACAAGTGTAACG
AATGTGGGAAATTCTTCAGCCACATTGCCAGCCTCATTCAACATCAGATAGTTCACACTGGCGAGCGGCC
TCACGGGTGTGGTGAGTGTGGGAAAGCCTTCAGCCGAAGCTCTGACCTCATGAAACATCAGCGAGTTCAC
ACTGGTGAGCGGCCTTATGAATGCAATGAATGTGGGAAGTTATTTAGCCAGAGCTCCAGCCTCAATAGCC
ATCGGAGACTTCACACTGGTGAACGGCCTTACCAGTGCAGTGAATGTGGGAAATTCTTTAACCAAAGCTC
CAGCCTCAATAACCACCGGAGACTTCACACCGGCGAGCGGCCTTATGAGTGCAGCGAATGTGGGAAAACC
TTCAGGCAGAGGTCCAATCTGAGGCAGCACCTGAAAGTTCACAAACCAGACAGGCCTTACGAATGCAGCG
AATGTGGGAAAGCCTTCAACCAAAGGCCTACCCTCATTCGGCATCAGAAGATTCACATCAGAGAAAGGAG
CATGGAGAATGTGCTCCTTCCCTGTTCACAGCACACACCAGAGATAAGCTCTGAGAACAGACCTTATCAG
GGCGCTGTCAACTACAAGTTGAAACTTGTTCATCCAAGTACCCACCCTGGGGAGGTTCCCTAGTAATGAA
CTAGTCCGTAACTTGAAAGTATTTCGATTTCTTGGCTTTATATATCTTGTGGAAAGGACGAGACGATCTA
ATCTAACCAAGTCAGACGCGTTAAGTCGACAATCAACCTCTGGATTACAAAATTTGTGAAAGATTGACTG
GTATTCTTAACTATGTTGCTCCTTTTACGCTATGTGGATACGCTGCTTTAATGCCTTTGTATCATGCTAT
TGCTTCCCGTATGGCTTTCATTTTCTCCTCCTTGTATAAATCCTGGTTGCTGTCTCTTTATGAGGAGTTG
TGGCCCGTTGTCAGGCAACGTGGCGTGGTGTGCACTGTGTTTGCTGACGCAACCCCCACTGGTTGGGGCA
TTGCCACCACCTGTCAGCTCCTTTCCGGGACTTTCGCTTTCCCCCTCCCTATTGCCACGGCGGAACTCAT
CGCCGCCTGCCTTGCCCGCTGCTGGACAGGGGCTCGGCTGTTGGGCACTGACAATTCCGTGGTGTTGTCG
GGGAAATCATCGTCCTTTCCTTGGCTGCTCGCCTGTGTTGCCACCTGGATTCTGCGCGGGACGTCCTTCT
GCTACGTCCCTTCGGCCCTCAATCCAGCGGACCTTCCTTCCCGCGGCCTGCTGCCGGCTCTGCGGCCTCT
TCCGCGTCTTCGCCTTCGCCCTCAGACGAGTCGGATCTCCCTTTGGGCCGCCTCCCCGCGTCGACTTTAA
GACCAATGACTTACAAGGCAGCTGTAGATCTTAGCCACTTTTTAAAAGAAAAGGGGGGACTGGAAGGGCT
AATTCACTCCCAACGAAGACAAGATCTGCTTTTTGCTTGTACTGGGTCTCTCTGGTTAGACCAGATCTGA
GCCTGGGAGCTCTCTGGCTAACTAGGGAACCCACTGCTTAAGCCTCAATAAAGCTTGCCTTGAGTGCTTC
AAGTAGTGTGTGCCCGTCTGTTGTGTGACTCTGGTAACTAGAGATCCCTCAGACCCTTTTAGTCAGTGTG
GAAAATCTCTAGCAGTACGTATAGTAGTTCATGTCATCTTATTATTCAGTATTTATAACTTGCAAAGAAA
TGAATATCAGAGAGTGAGAGGAACTTGTTTATTGCAGCTTATAATGGTTACAAATAAAGCAATAGCATCA
CAAATTTCACAAATAAAGCATTTTTTTCACTGCATTCTAGTTGTGGTTTGTCCAAACTCATCAATGTATC
TTATCATGTCTGGCTCTAGCTATCCCGCCCCTAACTCCGCCCATCCCGCCCCTAACTCCGCCCAGTTCCG
CCCATTCTCCGCCCCATGGCTGACTAATTTTTTTTATTTATGCAGAGGCCGAGGCCGCCTCGGCCTCTGA
GCTATTCCAGAAGTAGTGAGGAGGCTTTTTTGGAGGCCTAGGGACGTACCCAATTCGCCCTATAGTGAGT
CGTATTACGCGCGCTCACTGGCCGTCGTTTTACAACGTCGTGACTGGGAAAACCCTGGCGTTACCCAACT
TAATCGCCTTGCAGCACATCCCCCTTTCGCCAGCTGGCGTAATAGCGAAGAGGCCCGCACCGATCGCCCT
TCCCAACAGTTGCGCAGCCTGAATGGCGAATGGG
[124 nt withheld, positions 7595-7718]
C
[91 nt withheld, positions 7720-7810]
A
[49 nt withheld, positions 7812-7860]
CCTTTGACGTTGGAGTCCACGTTCTTT
[37 nt withheld, positions 7888-7924]
ACCCTATCTCGGTCTATTCTTTTGATTTATAAGGGATTTTGCCGATTTCGGCCTATTGGTTAAAAAATGA
GCTGATTTAACAAAAATTTAACGCGAATTTTAACAAAATATTAACGCTTACAATTTAGGTGGCACTTTTC
GGGGAAATGTGCGCGGAACCCCTATTTGTTTATTTTTCTAAATACATTCAAATATGTATCCGCTCATGAG
ACAATAACCCTGATAAATGCTTCAATAATATTGAAAAAGGAAGAGTATGAGTATTCAACATTTCCGTGTC
GCCCTTATTCCCTTTTTTGCGGCATTTTGCCTTCCTGTTTTTGCTCACCCAGAAACGCTGGTGAAAGTAA
AAGATGCTGAAGATCAGTTGGGTGCACGAGTGGGTTACATCGAACTGGATCTCAACAGCGGTAAGATCCT
TGAGAGTTTTCGCCCCGAAGAACGTTTTCCAATGATGAGCACTTTTAAAGTTCTGCTATGTGGCGCGGTA
TTATCCCGTATTGACGCCGGGCAAGAGCAACTCGGTCGCCGCATACACTATTCTCAGAATGACTTGGTTG
AGTACTCACCAGTCACAGAAAAGCATCTTACGGATGGCATGACAGTAAGAGAATTATGCAGTGCTGCCAT
AACCATGAGTGATAACACTGCGGCCAACTTACTTCTGACAACGATCGGAGGACCGAAGGAGCTAACCGCT
TTTTTGCACAACATGGGGGATCATGTAACTCGCCTTGATCGTTGGGAACCGGAGCTGAATGAAGCCATAC
CAAACGACGAGCGTGACACCACGATGCCTGTAGCAATGGCAACAACGTTGCGCAAACTATTAACTGGCGA
ACTACTTACTCTAGCTTCCCGGCAACAATTAATAGACTGGATGGAGGCGGATAAAGTTGCAGGACCACTT
CTGCGCTCGGCCCTTCCGGCTGGCTGGTTTATTGCTGATAAATCTGGAGCCGGTGAGCGTGGGTCTCGCG
GTATCATTGCAGCACTGGGGCCAGATGGTAAGCCCTCCCGTATCGTAGTTATCTACACGACGGGGAGTCA
GGCAACTATGGATGAACGAAATAGACAGATCGCTGAGATAGGTGCCTCACTGATTAAGCATTGGTAACTG
TCAGACCAAGTTTACTCATATATACTTTAGATTGATTTAAAACTTCATTTTTAATTTAAAAGGATCTAGG
TGAAGATCCTTTTTGATAATCTCATGACCAAAATCCCTTAACGTGAGTTTTCGTTCCACTGAGCGTCAGA
CCCCGTAGAAAAGATCAAAGGATCTTCTTGAGATCCTTTTTTTCTGCGCGTAATCTGCTGCTTGCAAACA
AAAAAACCACCGCTACCAGCGGTGGTTTGTTTGCCGGATCAAGAGCTACCAACTCTTTTTCCGAAGGTAA
CTGGCTTCAGCAGAGCGCAGATACCAAATACTGTTCTTCTAGTGTAGCCGTAGTTAGGCCACCACTTCAA
GAACTCTGTAGCACCGCCTACATACCTCGCTCTGCTAATCCTGTTACCAGTGGCTGCTGCCAGTGGCGAT
AAGTCGTGTCTTACCGGGTTGGACTCAAGACGATAGTTACCGGATAAGGCGCAGCGGTCGGGCTGAACGG
GGGGTTCGTGCACACAGCCCAGCTTGGAGCGAACGACCTACACCGAACTGAGATACCTACAGCGTGAGCT
ATGAGAAAGCGCCACGCTTCCCGAAGGGAGAAAGGCGGACAGGTATCCGGTAAGCGGCAGGGTCGGAACA
GGAGAGCGCACGAGGGAGCTTCCAGGGGGAAACGCCTGGTATCTTTATAGTCCTGTCGGGTTTCGCCACC
TCTGACTTGAGCGTCGATTTTTGTGATGCTCGTCAGGGGGGCGGAGCCTATGGAAAAACGCCAGCAACGC
GGCCTTTTTACGGTTCCTGGCCTTTTGCTGGCCTTTTGCTCACATGTTCTTTCCTGCGTTATCCCCTGAT
TCTGTGGATAACCGTATTACCGCCTTTGAGTGAGCTGATACCGCTCGCCGCAGCCGAACGACCGAGCGCA
GCGAGTCAGTGAGCGAGGAAGCGGAAGAGCGCCCAATACGCAAACCGCCTCTCCCCGCGCGTTGGCCGAT
TCATTAATGCAGCTGGCACGACAGGTTTCCCGACTGGAAAGCGGGCAGTGAGCGCAACGCAATTAATGTG
AGTTAGCTCACTCATTAGGCACCCCAGGCTTTACACTTTATGCTTCCGGCTCGTATGTTGTGTGGAATTG
TGAGCGGATAACAATTTCACACAGGAAACAGCTATGACCATGATTACGCCAAGCGCGCAATTAACCCTCA
CTAAAGGGAACAAAAGCTGGAGCTGCAAGC
Features (pLannotate 1.2.2; 31 found; start..end, strand, type, name):
      5..231     +  promoter       RSV promoter: Rous sarcoma virus enhancer/promoter
    232..412     +  LTR            5' LTR (truncated): truncated 5' long terminal repeat (LTR) from HIV-1
    459..584     +  misc_feature   HIV-1 Ψ: packaging signal of human immunodeficiency virus type 1
    568..931     +  CDS            HIV-1 gag (fragment): gag protein from human immunodeficiency virus 1; gag
   1077..1310    +  misc_feature   RRE: The Rev response element (RRE) of HIV-1 allows for Rev-dependent mRNA export from the nucleus to the cytoplasm.
   1687..1713    +  CDS            Rev (fragment): human immunodeficiency virus 1 (HIV-1) Rev protein; rev; enhances nuclear export of unspliced and incompletely spliced viral mRNAs
   1720..1743    +  promoter       SV40 promoter (fragment): SV40 early promoter
   1744..1815    +  promoter       SV40 promoter (fragment): SV40 enhancer and early promoter
   1839..1974    +  rep_origin     SV40 ori: SV40 origin of replication
   2020..2616    +  CDS            PuroR (fragment): puromycin N-acetyltransferase; pac from Streptomyces; confers resistance to puromycin
   2665..2782    +  misc_feature   cPPT/CTS: central polypurine tract and central termination sequence of HIV-1
   2847..2913    +  CDS            small t antigen (fragment): SV40 (simian virus 40) small t antigen
   2920..4098    +  promoter       EF-1α promoter: strong constitutive promoter for human elongation factor EF-1α
   4115..6010    +  CDS            ZNF792: ZN792_HUMAN - Experimental evidence at protein level: Swiss-Prot protein existence level 1. May be involved in transcriptional regulation. From Homo sapiens (Human).
   6026..6079    +  promoter       U6 promoter (fragment): RNA polymerase III promoter for human U6 snRNA
   6121..6709    +  misc_feature   WPRE: woodchuck hepatitis virus posttranscriptional regulatory element
   6760..6779    +  misc_feature   cPPT/CTS (fragment): central polypurine tract and central termination sequence of HIV-1
   6781..7014    +  LTR            3' LTR (ΔU3): self-inactivating 3' long terminal repeat (LTR) from HIV-1
   7092..7213    +  polyA_signal   SV40 poly(A) signal: SV40 polyadenylation signal
   7253..7388    +  rep_origin     SV40 ori: SV40 origin of replication
   7409..7427    -  promoter       T7 promoter: promoter for bacteriophage T7 RNA polymerase
   7435..7590    +  CDS            lacZα (fragment): LacZα fragment of β-galactosidase; lacZ fragment
   7595..8023    +  rep_origin     f1 ori (sequence partly withheld): f1 bacteriophage origin of replication; arrow indicates direction of (+) strand synthesis
   8076..8180    +  promoter       AmpR promoter: bla
   8181..9041    +  CDS            AmpR: β-lactamase; bla; confers resistance to ampicillin, carbenicillin, and related antibiotics
   9212..9800    +  rep_origin     ori: high-copy-number ColE1/pMB1/pBR322/pUC origin of replication
   9983..10075   +  CDS            lacI (fragment): lac repressor; lacI; The lac repressor binds to the lac operator to inhibit transcription in E. coli. This inhibition can be relieved by adding lactose or isopropyl-β-D-thiogalactopyranoside (IPTG).
  10088..10109   +  protein_bind   CAP binding site: CAP binding activates transcription in the presence of cAMP. E. coli catabolite activator protein
  10124..10154   +  promoter       lac promoter: promoter for the E. coli lac operon
  10162..10178   +  protein_bind   lac operator: The lac repressor binds to the lac operator to inhibit transcription in E. coli. This inhibition can be relieved by adding lactose or isopropyl-β-D-thiogalactopyranoside (IPTG). lac repressor encoded by lacI
  10223..10241   +  promoter       T3 promoter: promoter for bacteriophage T3 RNA polymerase
