[The description below was written by a language model from this plasmid's Addgene catalogue record and pLannotate feature annotations shown in this document.]
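Description:
TFORF1176 is a lentiviral mammalian expression plasmid built on the pLX_TRC317 backbone and belongs to a barcoded library of human transcription factor open reading frames. It carries the human ZNF792 coding sequence, a zinc finger protein thought to act in transcriptional regulation, under the strong constitutive EF-1α promoter. The ORF portion was made by gene synthesis. According to the record, each library member also carries a unique 24-bp barcode that identifies the transcription factor in pooled screens. The feature table does not annotate the barcode, so its exact position is not stated. A WPRE downstream of the ORF enhances transcript stability and expression.

The viral architecture is that of a third-generation, self-inactivating vector. An RSV promoter drives a truncated HIV-1 5' LTR, followed by the Ψ packaging signal with a gag fragment, the RRE for Rev-dependent nuclear export, a cPPT/CTS, and a ΔU3 3' LTR followed by an SV40 polyadenylation signal. Upstream of the EF-1α cassette, an SV40 early promoter/origin region drives puromycin N-acetyltransferase, so transduced cells can be selected with puromycin.

In bacteria the plasmid is maintained at high copy through a ColE1/pUC-type origin and selected with ampicillin via β-lactamase. An f1 origin and leftover cloning-vector elements (lac promoter/operator, a lacZα fragment, T7 and T3 promoters) are also present. Short hits to U6, small t antigen and Rev appear to be fragmentary annotations rather than functional units. The depositor notes that the plasmid can recombine during propagation. Its intended use is overexpression of ZNF792, alone or in pooled transcription factor screens such as directed differentiation studies.
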