Addgene plasmid #143771: TFORF1176
Purpose: Lentiviral vector for overexpressing transcription factor ORFs with unique 24-bp barcodes. Barcodes facilitate identification of transcription factors in pooled screens.
Depositing lab: Feng Zhang. Depositing organization: Broad Institute. Publication: A transcription factor atlas of directed differentiation. Joung J, Ma S, Tay T, Geiger-Schuller KR, Kirchgatterer PC, Verdine VK, Guo B, Arias-Garcia MA, Allen WE, Singh A, Kuksenko O, Abudayyeh OO, Gootenberg JS, Fu Z, Macrae RK, Buenrostro JD, Regev A, Zhang F. Cell. 2023 Jan 5;186(1):209-229.e26. doi: 10.1016/j.cell.2022.11.026. PubMed 36608654.
Backbone
  Vector backbone: pLX_TRC317
  Backbone manufacturer: Broad Institute Genetic Perturbation Platform
  Backbone size w/o insert (bp): 8264
  Vector type: Mammalian Expression, Lentiviral
  Selectable markers: Puromycin
Growth in bacteria
  Bacterial resistance: Ampicillin, 100 μg/mL
  Growth temperature: 37°C
  Growth strain: NEB Stable
  Copy number: High Copy
Gene/Insert
  Gene/Insert name: ZNF792
  Species: H. sapiens (human)
  Insert size (bp): 2000
  Entrez Gene: ZNF792
  Promoter: EF1a
  Cloning method: Unknown
  Sequencing primers: 5′ GGGTGGAGACTGAAGTTAGGCCAG; 3′ CACATAGCGTAAAAGGAGCAACATAG
Terms and licenses: Academic/Nonprofit Terms; Industry Terms: Not Available to Industry
Depositor comments: NM_175872,ENST00000404801 . The transcription factor ORF portion of this plasmid was synthesized by Genewiz. Please test multiple small colonies in case of plasmid recombination. To make this collection available in a timely manner, a portion of this collection was not fully sequenced by Addgene. If an Addgene verified full plasmid sequence is not available, please contact us prior to placing an order to request the full sequence.
How to cite: TFORF1176 was a gift from Feng Zhang (Addgene plasmid # 143771 ; http://n2t.net/addgene:143771 ; RRID:Addgene_143771)
