>Addgene plasmid #143771 | TFORF1176 | depositor partial sequence | sequence record 283440 | Insert
ACCGCCACCATGGCAGCGGCGGCGCTGCGGGACCCCGCGCAGGGCTGCGTGACCTTTGAGGACGTGACCA
TTTACTTCTCCCAGGAGGAGTGGGTGCTCCTCGATGAGGCTCAGAGACTCCTGTACTGCGATGTGATGCT
GGAAAACTTTGCACTTATAGCCTCGCTGGGACTTATATCTTTCAGGTCCCACATCGTTTCCCAGTTGGAG
ATGGGGAAAGAGCCCTGGGTGCCTGACAGTGTGGATATGACATCAGCCATGGCCAGAGGGGCTTATGGCA
GGCCTGGCTCTGATTTTTGCCATGGAACAGAGGGCAAGGACTTACCTTCTGAGCATAACGTTTCTGTAGA
AGGAGTGGCACAGGACAGGAGTCCCGAGGCAACTCTGTGCCCCCAGAAGACCTGCCCCTGTGACATATGT
GGCCTACGTTTGAAAGACATTTTGCATTTGGCTGAACACCAGACAACACATCCCAGGCAGAAACCATTTG
TGTGTGAGGCATATGTGAAAGGCTCTGAGTTCAGTGCAAACCTTCCCCGGAAACAGGTGCAGCAGAACGT
ACACAACCCTATCAGAACGGAGGAGGGCCAGGCTTCCCCTGTAAAGACCTGCAGAGACCACACATCAGAT
CAGCTTTCCACCTGCAGGGAGGGTGGGAAGGACTTTGTGGCCACAGCAGGGTTTCTGCAGTGTGAGGTCA
CTCCCAGCGATGGGGAGCCGCACGAGGCCACCGAAGGTGTGGTGGATTTTCACATTGCACTAAGGCATAA
CAAGTGCTGTGAATCTGGGGATGCCTTCAATAACAAATCCACTCTTGTTCAGCACCAGAGAATCCACAGC
AGAGAAAGGCCTTATGAATGCAGCAAATGTGGAATCTTCTTCACTTACGCCGCTGACCTCACTCAACACC
AGAAAGTTCACAATAGAGGAAAACCGTATGAGTGCTGTGAATGTGGAAAATTCTTCAGCCAGCACTCCAG
CCTTGTTAAACATCGCAGGGTTCACACCGGTGAAAGCCCTCACGTGTGTGGTGACTGTGGGAAATTCTTC
AGCCGAAGCTCCAACCTCATTCAGCATAAGAGGGTTCACACTGGTGAAAAGCCATATGAGTGCAGCGACT
GTGGGAAGTTCTTCAGCCAGCGTTCCAACCTCATTCATCATAAGAGGGTTCATACGGGCAGAAGTGCCCA
TGAGTGCAGTGAATGTGGGAAATCTTTCAACTGCAACTCCAGCCTAATTAAACATTGGAGAGTTCACACT
GGAGAAAGACCTTACAAGTGTAACGAATGTGGGAAATTCTTCAGCCACATTGCCAGCCTCATTCAACATC
AGATAGTTCACACTGGCGAGCGGCCTCACGGGTGTGGTGAGTGTGGGAAAGCCTTCAGCCGAAGCTCTGA
CCTCATGAAACATCAGCGAGTTCACACTGGTGAGCGGCCTTATGAATGCAATGAATGTGGGAAGTTATTT
AGCCAGAGCTCCAGCCTCAATAGCCATCGGAGACTTCACACTGGTGAACGGCCTTACCAGTGCAGTGAAT
GTGGGAAATTCTTTAACCAAAGCTCCAGCCTCAATAACCACCGGAGACTTCACACCGGCGAGCGGCCTTA
TGAGTGCAGCGAATGTGGGAAAACCTTCAGGCAGAGGTCCAATCTGAGGCAGCACCTGAAAGTTCACAAA
CCAGACAGGCCTTACGAATGCAGCGAATGTGGGAAAGCCTTCAACCAAAGGCCTACCCTCATTCGGCATC
AGAAGATTCACATCAGAGAAAGGAGCATGGAGAATGTGCTCCTTCCCTGTTCACAGCACACACCAGAGAT
AAGCTCTGAGAACAGACCTTATCAGGGCGCTGTCAACTACAAGTTGAAACTTGTTCATCCAAGTACCCAC
CCTGGGGAGGTTCCCTAGTAATGAACTAGTCCGTAACTTGAAAGTATTTCGATTTCTTGGCTTTATATAT
CTTGTGGAAAGGACGAGACGATCTAATCTAACCAAGTCAG
