>Addgene plasmid #143771 | TFORF1176 | depositor partial sequence | sequence record 283441 | Barcode
GACGATCTAATCTAACCAAGTCAG
